Addgene plasmid #73917: act-AsCpf1
Purpose: expression plasmid of AsCpf1
Depositing lab: Simon Bullock. Depositing organization: MRC Laboratory of Molecular Biology. Publication: Augmenting CRISPR applications in Drosophila with tRNA-flanked sgRNAs. Port F, Bullock SL. Nat Methods. 2016 Oct;13(10):852-4. doi: 10.1038/nmeth.3972. Epub 2016 Sep 5. PubMed 27595403.
Backbone
  Vector backbone: pact
  Backbone manufacturer: gift from Silvia Aldaz
  Backbone size w/o insert (bp): 12429
  Total vector size (bp): 16571
  Vector type: Insect Expression
Growth in bacteria
  Bacterial resistance: Ampicillin, 100 μg/mL
  Growth temperature: 37°C
  Growth strain: DH5alpha
  Copy number: Unknown
Gene/Insert
  Gene/Insert name: hAsCpf1 (alt name: human codon-optimized AsCas12a)
  Species: H. sapiens (human)
  Insert size (bp): 4059
  Promoter: act5C
  Tag / fusion protein: NLS-3xHA (C terminal on insert)
  Cloning method: Gibson Cloning
  Sequencing primers: 5′ ATTTCTACATTACCAAATAAGG; 3′ AAATCTCTGTAGGTAGTTTG
Resource information
  A portion of this plasmid was derived from a plasmid made by: hAsCpf1 from Feng Zhang (Addgene plasmid 69982).
Terms and licenses: Academic/Nonprofit Terms; Industry Terms: Not Available to Industry
Depositor comments: Please visit crisprflydesign.org for more information. Please acknowledge Fillip Port and Simon Bullock when publishing work derived from the use of this plasmid.
How to cite: act-AsCpf1 was a gift from Simon Bullock (Addgene plasmid # 73917 ; http://n2t.net/addgene:73917 ; RRID:Addgene_73917)
