[The description below was written by a language model from this plasmid's Addgene catalogue record and pLannotate feature annotations shown in this document.]
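Description:
act-AsCpf1 is an insect expression plasmid built on the pact backbone for producing the CRISPR nuclease AsCpf1 (AsCas12a, from Acidaminococcus sp. BV3L6) in Drosophila. It is maintained in E. coli through a high-copy ColE1/pUC-type origin and selected with ampicillin via the β-lactamase gene. The backbone also retains an f1 phage origin, T7 and T3 promoters, and lacZα/lac promoter remnants typical of a Bluescript-style cloning vector. The catalogue lists a total size of 16,571 bp, whereas the depositor's full sequence used for annotation is 16,491 nt, a small discrepancy the record does not explain.

The payload is a human codon-optimized AsCpf1 coding sequence, derived from an earlier published plasmid and inserted by Gibson assembly. It is fused at its C terminus to a bipartite nucleoplasmin nuclear localization signal and a 3xHA epitope tag for nuclear targeting and immunodetection. Expression is driven by the Drosophila actin 5C (act5C/Ac5) promoter, a strong, broadly active promoter. About 1.7 kb between the annotated promoter and the start of the coding sequence carries no annotation. The transcript ends in an SV40-derived 3′ region containing the small t intron and the SV40 polyadenylation signal; the short T antigen and SV40 NLS hits lie within this region rather than forming part of the AsCpf1 fusion.

The plasmid also carries a φC31 attB site for integrase-mediated, site-specific insertion into attP landing sites in the fly genome, a mini-white eye-colour marker for identifying transformants, and a single loxP site next to it. These elements suit the plasmid to making transgenic flies with ubiquitous AsCpf1 expression, or to direct expression of the nuclease from the plasmid, for Cpf1-based genome editing with matching guide RNAs.
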