Features (pLannotate 1.2.2; 24 found; start..end, strand, type, name):
     30..458     -  rep_origin     f1 ori (sequence partly withheld): f1 bacteriophage origin of replication; arrow indicates direction of (+) strand synthesis
    463..620     -  CDS            lacZα (fragment): LacZα fragment of β-galactosidase; lacZ fragment
    623..641     +  promoter       T7 promoter: promoter for bacteriophage T7 RNA polymerase
    666..4802    +  gene           mini-white: white; This modified version of the white gene lacks part of the first intron.
   4809..4842    -  protein_bind   loxP: Cre-mediated recombination occurs in the 8-bp core sequence (GCATACAT). Cre recombinase
   4990..7445    +  promoter       Ac5 promoter: Drosophila melanogaster actin 5c promoter
   9211..13131   +  CDS            AsCpf1: CRISPR-associated protein from Acidaminococcus sp. BV3L6 (Zetsche et al., 2015)
  13132..13179   +  CDS            nucleoplasmin NLS: bipartite nuclear localization signal from nucleoplasmin
  13186..13266   +  CDS            3xHA: three tandem HA epitope tags
  13289..13363   +  CDS            small t antigen (fragment): SV40 (simian virus 40) small t antigen
  13365..13430   +  intron         small t intron: SV40 (simian virus 40) small t antigen intron
  13560..13580   +  CDS            SV40 NLS: nuclear localization signal of SV40 (simian virus 40) large T antigen
  13587..13721   +  CDS            LT_POVHA (fragment): Protein inferred from homology: Swiss-Prot protein existence level 3. Isoform large T antigen is a key early protein essential for both driving viral replication and inducing cellular transformation. Plays a role in viral genome replication by driving entry of quiescent cells into the cell cycle and by autoregulating the synthesis of viral early mRNA. Displays highly oncogenic activities by corrupting the host cellular checkpoint mechanisms that guard cell division and the transcription, replication, and repair of DNA. Participates in the modulation of cellular gene expression preceeding viral
  13746..13829   +  CDS            large T antigen (fragment): large T antigen from SV40 (simian virus 40)
  13852..13986   +  polyA_signal   SV40 poly(A) signal: SV40 polyadenylation signal
  14015..14084   +  protein_bind   attB: attB site for the φC31 integrase (Groth et al., 2000) phage φC31 integrase
  14303..14321   -  promoter       T3 promoter: promoter for bacteriophage T3 RNA polymerase
  14364..14386   -  protein_bind   lac operator (fragment): The lac repressor binds to the lac operator to inhibit transcription in E. coli. This inhibition can be relieved by adding lactose or isopropyl-β-D-thiogalactopyranoside (IPTG). lac repressor encoded by lacI
  14390..14420   -  promoter       lac promoter: promoter for the E. coli lac operon
  14435..14456   -  protein_bind   CAP binding site: CAP binding activates transcription in the presence of cAMP. E. coli catabolite activator protein
  14469..14561   -  CDS            lacI (fragment): lac repressor; lacI; The lac repressor binds to the lac operator to inhibit transcription in E. coli. This inhibition can be relieved by adding lactose or isopropyl-β-D-thiogalactopyranoside (IPTG).
  14744..15332   -  rep_origin     ori: high-copy-number ColE1/pMB1/pBR322/pUC origin of replication
  15503..16363   -  CDS            AmpR: β-lactamase; bla; confers resistance to ampicillin, carbenicillin, and related antibiotics
  16364..16468   -  promoter       AmpR promoter: bla
>Addgene plasmid #73917 | act-AsCpf1 | depositor full sequence | sequence record 137074 | act-AsCpf1 sequence 16491 bps
CTAAATTGTAAGCGTTAATATTTTGTTAAAATTCGCGTTAAATTTTTGTTAAATCAGCTCATTTTTTAAC
CAATAGGCCGAAATCGGCAAAATCCCTTATAAATCAAAAGAATAGACCGAGATAGGGT
[37 nt withheld, positions 129-165]
AAAGAACGTGGACTCCAACGTCAAAGG
[49 nt withheld, positions 193-241]
T
[91 nt withheld, positions 243-333]
G
[124 nt withheld, positions 335-458]
CCCATTCGCCATTCAGGCTGCGCAACTGTTGGGAAGGGCGATCGGTGCGGGCCTCTTCGCTATTACGCCA
GCTGGCGAAAGGGGGATGTGCTGCAAGGCGATTAAGTTGGGTAACGCCAGGGTTTTCCCAGTCACGACGT
TGTAAAACGACGGCCAGTGAATTGTAATACGACTCACTATAGGGCGAATTGGGTACGTACCGGGCCCCTA
GTATGTATGTAAGTTAATAAAACCCATTTTTGCGGAAAGTAGATAAAAAAAACATTTTTTTTTTTTACTG
CACTGGATATCATTGAACTTATCTGATCAGTTTTAAATTTACTTCGATCCAAGGGTATTTGATGTACCAG
GTTCTTTCGATTACCTCTCACTCAAAATGACATTCCACTCAAAGTCAGCGCTGTTTGCCTCCTTCTCTGT
CCACAGAAATATCGCCGTCTCTTTCGCCGCTGCGTCCGCTATCTCTTTCGCCACCGTTTGTAGCGTTACG
TAGCGTCAATGTCCGCCTTCAGTTGCATTTTGTCAGCGGTTTCGTGACGAAGCTCCAAGCGGTTTACGCC
ATCAATTAAACACAAAGTGCTGTGCCAAAACTCCTCTCGCTTCTTATTTTTGTTTGTTTTTTGAGTGATT
GGGGTGGTGATTGGTTTTGGGTGGGTAAGCAGGGGAAAGTGTGAAAAATCCCGGCAATGGGCCAAGAGGA
TCAGGAGCTATTAATTCGCGGAGGCAGCAAACACCCATCTGCCGAGCATCTGAACAATGTGAGTAGTACA
TGTGCATACATCTTAAGTTCACTTGATCTATAGGAACTGCGATTGCAACATCAAATTGTCTGCGGCGTGA
GAACTGCGACCCACAAAAATCCCAAACCGCAATTGCACAAACAAATAGTGACACGAAACAGATTATTCTG
GTAGCTGTTCTCGCTATATAAGACAATTTTTGAGATCATATCATGATCAAGACATCTAAAGGCATTCATT
TTCGACTATATTCTTTTTTACAAAAAATATAACAACCAGATATTTTAAGCTGATCCTAGATGCACAAAAA
ATAAATAAAAGTATAAACCTACTTCGTAGGATACTTCGGGGTACTTTTTGTTCGGGGTTAGATGAGCATA
ACGCTTGTAGTTGATATTTGAGATCCCCTATCATTGCAGGGTGACAGCGGAGCGGCTTCGCAGAGCTGCA
TTAACCAGGGCTTCGGGCAGGCCAAAAACTACGGCACGCTCCGGCCACCCAGTCCGCCGGAGGACTCCGG
TTCAGGGAGCGGCCAACTAGCCGAGAACCTCACCTATGCCTGGCACAATATGGACATCTTTGGGGCGGTC
AATCAGCCGGGCTCCGGATGGCGGCAGCTGGTCAACCGGACACGCGGACTATTCTGCAACGAGCGACACA
TACCGGCGCCCAGGAAACATTTGCTCAAGAACGGTGAGTTTCTATTCGCAGTCGGCTGATCTGTGTGAAA
TCTTAATAAAGGGTCCAATTACCAATTTGAAACTCAGTTTGCGGCGTGGCCTATCCGGGCGAACTTTTGG
CCGTGATGGGCAGTTCCGGTGCCGGAAAGACGACCCTGCTGAATGCCCTTGCCTTTCGATCGCCGCAGGG
CATCCAAGTATCGCCATCCGGGATGCGACTGCTCAATGGCCAACCTGTGGACGCCAAGGAGATGCAGGCC
AGGTGCGCCTATGTCCAGCAGGATGACCTCTTTATCGGCTCCCTAACGGCCAGGGAACACCTGATTTTCC
AGGCCATGGTGCGGATGCCACGACATCTGACCTATCGGCAGCGAGTGGCCCGCGTGGATCAGGTGATCCA
GGAGCTTTCGCTCAGCAAATGTCAGCACACGATCATCGGTGTGCCCGGCAGGGTGAAAGGTCTGTCCGGC
GGAGAAAGGAAGCGTCTGGCATTCGCCTCCGAGGCACTAACCGATCCGCCGCTTCTGATCTGCGATGAGC
CCACCTCCGGACTGGACTCATTTACCGCCCACAGCGTCGTCCAGGTGCTGAAGAAGCTGTCGCAGAAGGG
CAAGACCGTCATCCTGACCATTCATCAGCCGTCTTCCGAGCTGTTTGAGCTCTTTGACAAGATCCTTCTG
ATGGCCGAGGGCAGGGTAGCTTTCTTGGGCACTCCCAGCGAAGCCGTCGACTTCTTTTCCTAGTGAGTTC
GATGTGTTTATTAAGGGTATCTAGCATTACATTACATCTCAACTCCTATCCAGCGTGGGTGCCCAGTGTC
CTACCAACTACAATCCGGCGGACTTTTACGTACAGGTGTTGGCCGTTGTGCCCGGACGGGAGATCGAGTC
CCGTGATCGGATCGCCAAGATATGCGACAATTTTGCTATTAGCAAAGTAGCCCGGGATATGGAGCAGTTG
TTGGCCACCAAAAATTTGGAGAAGCCACTGGAGCAGCCGGAGAATGGGTACACCTACAAGGCCACCTGGT
TCATGCAGTTCCGGGCGGTCCTGTGGCGATCCTGGCTGTCGGTGCTCAAGGAACCACTCCTCGTAAAAGT
GCGACTTATTCAGACAACGGTGAGTGGTTCCAGTGGAAACAAATGATATAACGCTTACAATTCTTGGAAA
CAAATTCGCTAGATTTTAGTTAGAATTGCCTGATTCCACACCCTTCTTAGTTTTTTTCAATGAGATGTAT
AGTTTATAGTTTTGCAGAAAATAAATAAATTTCATTTAACTCGCGAACATGTTGAAGATATGAATATTAA
TGAGATGCGAGTAACATTTTAATTTGCAGATGGTTGCCATCTTGATTGGCCTCATCTTTTTGGGCCAACA
ACTCACGCAAGTGGGCGTGATGAATATCAACGGAGCCATCTTCCTCTTCCTGACCAACATGACCTTTCAA
AACGTCTTTGCCACGATAAATGTAAGTCTTGTTTAGAATACATTTGCATATTAATAATTTACTAACTTTC
TAATGAATCGATTCGATTTAGGTGTTCACCTCAGAGCTGCCAGTTTTTATGAGGGAGGCCCGAAGTCGAC
TTTATCGCTGTGACACATACTTTCTGGGCAAAACGATTGCCGAATTACCGCTTTTTCTCACAGTGCCACT
GGTCTTCACGGCGATTGCCTATCCGATGATCGGACTGCGGGCCGGAGTGCTGCACTTCTTCAACTGCCTG
GCGCTGGTCACTCTGGTGGCCAATGTGTCAACGTCCTTCGGATATCTAATATCCTGCGCCAGCTCCTCGA
CCTCGATGGCGCTGTCTGTGGGTCCGCCGGTTATCATACCATTCCTGCTCTTTGGCGGCTTCTTCTTGAA
CTCGGGCTCGGTGCCAGTATACCTCAAATGGTTGTCGTACCTCTCATGGTTCCGTTACGCCAACGAGGGT
CTGCTGATTAACCAATGGGCGGACGTGGAGCCGGGCGAAATTAGCTGCACATCGTCGAACACCACGTGCC
CCAGTTCGGGCAAGGTCATCCTGGAGACGCTTAACTTCTCCGCCGCCGATCTGCCGCTGGACTACGTGGG
TCTGGCCATTCTCATCGTGAGCTTCCGGGTGCTCGCATATCTGGCTCTAAGACTTCGGGCCCGACGCAAG
GAGTAGCCGACATATATCCGAAATAACTGCTTGTTTTTTTTTTTTACCATTATTACCATCGTGTTTACTG
TTTATTGCCCCCTCAAAAAGCTAATGTAATTATATTTGTGCCAATAAAAACAAGATATGACCTATAGAAT
ACAAGTATTTCCCCTTCGAACATCCCCACAAGTAGACTTTGGATTTGTCTTCTAACCAAAAGACTTACAC
ACCTGCATACCTTACATCAAAAACTCGTTTATCGCTACATAAAACACCGGGATATATTTTTTATATACAT
ACTTTTCAAATCGCGCGCCCTCTTCATAATTCACCTCCACCACACCACGTTTCGTAGTTGCTCTTTCGCT
GTCTCCCACCCGCTCTCCGCAACACATTCACCTTTTGTTCGACGACCTTGGAGCGACTGTCGTTAGTTCC
GCGCGATTCGGTTCGCTCAAATGGTTCCGAGTGGTTCATTTCGTCTCAATAGAAATTAGTAATAAATATT
TGTATGTACAATTTATTTGCTCCAATATATTTGTATATATTTCCCTCACAGCTATATTTATTCTAATTTA
ATATTATGACTTTTTAAGGTAATTTTTTGTGACCTGTTCGGAGTGATTAGCGTTACAATTTGAACTGAAA
GTGACATCCAGTGTTTGTTCCTTGTGTAGATGCATCTCAAAAAAATGGTGGGCATAATAGTGTTGTTTAT
ATATATCAAAAATAACAACTATAATAATAAGAATACATTTAATTTAGAAAATGCTTGGATTTCACTGGAA
CTAGGCTAGCATAACTTCGTATAATGTATGCTATACGAAGTTATGCTAGCGGATCCAAGCTTTGCGGCCG
CAATTCTATATTCTAAAAACACAAATGATACTTCTAAAAAAAAATCATGAATGGCATCAACTCTGAATCA
AATCTTTGCAGATGCACCTACTTCTCATTTCCACTGTCACATCATTTTTCCAGATCTCGCTGCCTGTTAT
GTGGCCCACAAACCAAGACACGTTTTATGGCCATTAAAGCTGGCTGATCGTCGCCAAACACCAAATACAT
AATGAATATGTACACATTCGAGAAAGAAGCGATCAAAGAAGCGTCTTCGGGCGGAGTAGGAGAATGCGGA
GGAGAAGGAGAACGAGCTGATCTAGTATCTCTCCACAATCCAATGCCAACTGACCAACTGGCCATATTCG
GAGCAATTTGAAGCCAATTTCCATCGCCTGGCGATCGCTCCATTCTTGGCTATATGTTTTTCACCGTTAC
CCGGGGCCATTTTCAAAGACTCGTCGGCAAGATAAGATTGTGTCACTCGCTGTCTCTCTTCATTTGTCGA
AGAATGCTGAGGAATTTCGCGATGACGTCGGCGAGTATTTTGAAGAATGAGAATAATTTGTATTTATACG
AAAATCAGTTAGTGGAATTTTCTACAAAAACATGTTATCTATAGATAATTTTGTTGCAAAATATGTTGAC
TATGACAAAGATTGTATGTATATACCTTTAATGTATTCTCATTTTCTTATGTATTTATAATGGCAATGAT
GATACTGATGATATTTTAAGATGATGCCAGACCACAGGCTGATTTCTGCGTCTTTTGCCGAACGCAGTGC
ATGTGCGGTTGTTGTTTTTTGGAATAGTTTCAATTTTCGGACTGTCCGCTTTGATTTCAGTTTCTTGGCT
TATTCAAAAAGCAAAGTAAAGCCAAAAAAGCGAGATGGCAATACCAAATGCGGCAAAACGGTAGTGGAAG
GAAAGGGGTGCGGGGCAGCGGAAGGAAGGGTGGGGCGGGGCGTGGCGGGGTCTGTGGCTGGGCGCGACGT
CACCGACGTTGGAGCCACTCCTTTGACCATGTGTGCGTGTGTGTATTATTCGTGTCTCGCCACTCGCCGG
TTGTTTTTTTCTTTTTATCTCGCTCTCTCTAGCGCCATCTCGTACGCATGCTCAACGCACCGCATGTTGC
CGTGTCCTTTATGCGTCATTTTGGCTCGAAATAGGCAATTATTTAAACAAAGATTAGTCAACGAAAACGC
TAAAATAAATAAGTCTACAATATGGTTACTTATTGCCATGTGTGTGCAGCCAACGATAGCAACAAAAGCA
ACAACACAGTGGCTTTCCCTCTTTCACTTTTTGTTTGCAAGCGCGTGCGAGCAAGACGGCACGACCGGCA
AACGCAATTACGCTGACAAAGAGCAGACGAAGTTTTGGCCGAAAAACATCAAGGCGCCTGATACGAATGC
ATTTGCAATAACAATTGCGATATTTAATATTGTTTATGAAGCTGTTTGACTTCAAAACACACAAAAAAAA
AAATAAAACAAATTATTTGAAAGAGAATTAGGAATCGGACAGCTTATCGTTACGGGCTAACAGCACACCG
AGACGAAATAGCTTACCTGACGTCACAGCCTCTGGAAGAACTGCCGCCAAGCAGACGATGCAGAGGACGA
CACATAGAGTAGCGGAGTAGGCCAGCGTAGTACGCATGTGCTTGTGTGTGAGGCGTCTCTCTCTTCGTCT
CCTGTTTGCGCAAACGCATAGACTGCACTGAGAAAATCGATTACCTATTTTTTATGAATGAATATTTGCA
CTATTACTATTCAAAACTATTAAGATAGCAATCACATTCAATAGCCAAATACTATACCACCTGAGCGATG
CAACGAAATGATCAATTTGAGCAAAAATGCTGCATATTTAGGACGGCATCATTATAGAAATGCTTCTTGC
TGTGTACTTTTCTCTCGTCTGGCAGCTGTTTCGCCGTTATTGTTAAAACCGGCTTAAGTTAGGTGTGTTT
TCTACGACTAGTGATGCCCCTACTAGAAGATGTGTGTTGCACAAATGTCCCTGAATAACCAATTTGAAGT
GCAGATAGCAGTAAACGTAAGCTAATATGAATATTATTTAACTGTAATGTTTTAATATCGCTGGACATTA
CTAATAAACCCACTATAAACACATGTACATATGTATGTTTTGGCATACAATGAGTAGTTGGGGAAAAAAT
GTGTAAAAGCACCGTGACCATCACAGCATAAAGATAACCAGCTGAAGTATCGAATATGAGTAACCCCCAA
ATTGAATCACATGCCGCAACTGATAGGACCCATGGAAGTACACTCTTCATGGCGATATACAAGACACACA
CAAGCACGAACACCCAGTTGCGGAGGAAATTCTCCGTAAATGAAAACCCAATCGGCGAACAATTCATACC
CATATATGGTAAAAGTTTTGAACGCGACTTGAGAGCGGAGAGCATTGCGGCTGATAAGGTTTTAGCGCTA
AGCGGGCTTTATAAAACGGGCTGCGGGACCAGTTTTCATATCACTACCGTTTGAGTTCTTGTGCTGTGTG
GATACTCCTCCCGACACAAAGCCGCTCCATCAGCCAGCAGTCGTCTAATCCAGAGACACCAAACCGAAAG
ACTTAATTTATATTTATTTAATTAATTTTAATAAAACACACCAAATGTAAGTAGCTTTCCCCTTCCCAAC
AACAAAACACCATCGAACCACTCCCACCAAGAAAAAGCAATAATCGAGAAAAGCCGCGGAAAATGTGTGA
TTTTTTTTGTAAACAAAACATTTTTTTATGTGCCAGTGCTGAAAGTGATCAAAAAATACTAGCCACGAGC
TAAAGAGTTATTGTATTGACCAAAACTCCAAAAATACCCAAGTTTGGCCCTAAATTGTCAATCAAAATAC
CAATAGGTCGAAAGACATCAAAATTAACAAAACCAGGGTTTCAAATACCATAACTCAAGAATCAGGATTA
CAACTGCAGATTTCAGGATATATACATACAAATTATACGAAATTATAAAAACCAAAGCAATTCAATAGCC
CCAACTCAAATGTTAGGATCTAATATAGTGTTTAAAGCCAAGCTCGCTGATGTGGGCGTGTCACGATTTC
ACCCAAAGATATGCCAAATTACGAATTGCAAATCAATTCGCCAACACTTTCTTTTTTTCCCACGCCCTAA
AACACCAGATCATCCATAAATGTACATACATACAGTATATGCATATTATAATCTGTAAAACTAGATCAGG
TTCTTGAAAATAGTGACGTAGGCAGCCGTTTTGGCTGAAGCAGAAATTTTTGCCGGTTTTTCAAAGTTGT
AGTTGCAAAAATGGAGAAAACCTTCGAGCATTCGTTCATATACACACACTCACGCGCAAAATAACGAGAG
AGAGTGTATGTGTGTGTGAGAGAGCGAAAGCCAGACGACGGTTTGCTTTTCGCCTCGAAACATGACCATA
TATGGTCACAAAACTTGGCCGCCGCAATTCAACACACCAGCGCTCTCCTTCGCACCCATAGCGACCATGG
CGCGGAGCGAGCGAGATGGCGAGAGCGAGCGACGCCTATGGCGACGTCGACGCAGGCAGCGATTGAAAAA
CGCAGTTAACTGGCATTCAACATTCACCAGCCACTTTCAGTCGGTTTATTCCAGTCATTCCTTTCAAACC
GTGCGGTCGCTTAGCTCAGCCTCGCCACTTGCGTTTACAGTAGTTTTCACGCCTTGAATTTGTTAAATCG
AACAAAAAGGTAAAGTTTAACTAGCTTTGAAAAGTTTCGTGGCTCTTAATTGTTAAATTTTCTAGAGTGC
GTTTAGTGTTTTTTTTTTTTTTTATTTTGTAATGTTAATTTCGGGTTCCAATTCGAGTTTTAGGCAGCCG
CCATTTTAAGGGCGCATACACACAGGCAACTGTGCTCTCTTTGCGGCTTTCTTTTGCACCGGCATTCGTT
AAGTGTCGTCTAGAAGCTTCTCCCCTCCCTTTTCGGCATATTCGTATTGTGGTTTTAATTTTTCGGGGCG
GGGCCTTCTATTTTGTAACTGTTCTTTTAATTTCTTATTACAATTCGATCGCAAGTGAAAATCAGTTTTC
AATCGGAAAAGTATTTTTTTATGAAATTTTTTTTTGTCCAAGATTAAAATTTTGTACTAAAAAAACGTAC
ATTGCATTGAGTGATTTTTAATTGTACACGAAAAACAAGTTAGTTTGTTATGACAATTGTACTTTGGTAG
ACCAGCGCAGTCCAAGGAAACCACGCAAATTCTCAGTTTTTTTTTTGCCATTTCTACATTACCAAATAAG
GTAACCAAAAACTAATGGGAAATCCGCATTCTTTCCATTGCAGCTTACAGGATCGATCCCCGGGAATTCA
CCATGACACAGTTCGAGGGCTTTACCAACCTGTATCAGGTGAGCAAGACACTGCGGTTTGAGCTGATCCC
ACAGGGCAAGACCCTGAAGCACATCCAGGAGCAGGGCTTCATCGAGGAGGACAAGGCCCGCAATGATCAC
TACAAGGAGCTGAAGCCCATCATCGATCGGATCTACAAGACCTATGCCGACCAGTGCCTGCAGCTGGTGC
AGCTGGATTGGGAGAACCTGAGCGCCGCCATCGACTCCTATAGAAAGGAGAAAACCGAGGAGACAAGGAA
CGCCCTGATCGAGGAGCAGGCCACATATCGCAATGCCATCCACGACTACTTCATCGGCCGGACAGACAAC
CTGACCGATGCCATCAATAAGAGACACGCCGAGATCTACAAGGGCCTGTTCAAGGCCGAGCTGTTTAATG
GCAAGGTGCTGAAGCAGCTGGGCACCGTGACCACAACCGAGCACGAGAACGCCCTGCTGCGGAGCTTCGA
CAAGTTTACAACCTACTTCTCCGGCTTTTATGAGAACAGGAAGAACGTGTTCAGCGCCGAGGATATCAGC
ACAGCCATCCCACACCGCATCGTGCAGGACAACTTCCCCAAGTTTAAGGAGAATTGTCACATCTTCACAC
GCCTGATCACCGCCGTGCCCAGCCTGCGGGAGCACTTTGAGAACGTGAAGAAGGCCATCGGCATCTTCGT
GAGCACCTCCATCGAGGAGGTGTTTTCCTTCCCTTTTTATAACCAGCTGCTGACACAGACCCAGATCGAC
CTGTATAACCAGCTGCTGGGAGGAATCTCTCGGGAGGCAGGCACCGAGAAGATCAAGGGCCTGAACGAGG
TGCTGAATCTGGCCATCCAGAAGAATGATGAGACAGCCCACATCATCGCCTCCCTGCCACACAGATTCAT
CCCCCTGTTTAAGCAGATCCTGTCCGATAGGAACACCCTGTCTTTCATCCTGGAGGAGTTTAAGAGCGAC
GAGGAAGTGATCCAGTCCTTCTGCAAGTACAAGACACTGCTGAGAAACGAGAACGTGCTGGAGACAGCCG
AGGCCCTGTTTAACGAGCTGAACAGCATCGACCTGACACACATCTTCATCAGCCACAAGAAGCTGGAGAC
AATCAGCAGCGCCCTGTGCGACCACTGGGATACACTGAGGAATGCCCTGTATGAGCGGAGAATCTCCGAG
CTGACAGGCAAGATCACCAAGTCTGCCAAGGAGAAGGTGCAGCGCAGCCTGAAGCACGAGGATATCAACC
TGCAGGAGATCATCTCTGCCGCAGGCAAGGAGCTGAGCGAGGCCTTCAAGCAGAAAACCAGCGAGATCCT
GTCCCACGCACACGCCGCCCTGGATCAGCCACTGCCTACAACCCTGAAGAAGCAGGAGGAGAAGGAGATC
CTGAAGTCTCAGCTGGACAGCCTGCTGGGCCTGTACCACCTGCTGGACTGGTTTGCCGTGGATGAGTCCA
ACGAGGTGGACCCCGAGTTCTCTGCCCGGCTGACCGGCATCAAGCTGGAGATGGAGCCTTCTCTGAGCTT
CTACAACAAGGCCAGAAATTATGCCACCAAGAAGCCCTACTCCGTGGAGAAGTTCAAGCTGAACTTTCAG
ATGCCTACACTGGCCTCTGGCTGGGACGTGAATAAGGAGAAGAACAATGGCGCCATCCTGTTTGTGAAGA
ACGGCCTGTACTATCTGGGCATCATGCCAAAGCAGAAGGGCAGGTATAAGGCCCTGAGCTTCGAGCCCAC
AGAGAAAACCAGCGAGGGCTTTGATAAGATGTACTATGACTACTTCCCTGATGCCGCCAAGATGATCCCA
AAGTGCAGCACCCAGCTGAAGGCCGTGACAGCCCACTTTCAGACCCACACAACCCCCATCCTGCTGTCCA
ACAATTTCATCGAGCCTCTGGAGATCACAAAGGAGATCTACGACCTGAACAATCCTGAGAAGGAGCCAAA
GAAGTTTCAGACAGCCTACGCCAAGAAAACCGGCGACCAGAAGGGCTACAGAGAGGCCCTGTGCAAGTGG
ATCGACTTCACAAGGGATTTTCTGTCCAAGTATACCAAGACAACCTCTATCGATCTGTCTAGCCTGCGGC
CATCCTCTCAGTATAAGGACCTGGGCGAGTACTATGCCGAGCTGAATCCCCTGCTGTACCACATCAGCTT
CCAGAGAATCGCCGAGAAGGAGATCATGGATGCCGTGGAGACAGGCAAGCTGTACCTGTTCCAGATCTAT
AACAAGGACTTTGCCAAGGGCCACCACGGCAAGCCTAATCTGCACACACTGTATTGGACCGGCCTGTTTT
CTCCAGAGAACCTGGCCAAGACAAGCATCAAGCTGAATGGCCAGGCCGAGCTGTTCTACCGCCCTAAGTC
CAGGATGAAGAGGATGGCACACCGGCTGGGAGAGAAGATGCTGAACAAGAAGCTGAAGGATCAGAAAACC
CCAATCCCCGACACCCTGTACCAGGAGCTGTACGACTATGTGAATCACAGACTGTCCCACGACCTGTCTG
ATGAGGCCAGGGCCCTGCTGCCCAACGTGATCACCAAGGAGGTGTCTCACGAGATCATCAAGGATAGGCG
CTTTACCAGCGACAAGTTCTTTTTCCACGTGCCTATCACACTGAACTATCAGGCCGCCAATTCCCCATCT
AAGTTCAACCAGAGGGTGAATGCCTACCTGAAGGAGCACCCCGAGACACCTATCATCGGCATCGATCGGG
GCGAGAGAAACCTGATCTATATCACAGTGATCGACTCCACCGGCAAGATCCTGGAGCAGCGGAGCCTGAA
CACCATCCAGCAGTTTGATTACCAGAAGAAGCTGGACAACAGGGAGAAGGAGAGGGTGGCAGCAAGGCAG
GCCTGGTCTGTGGTGGGCACAATCAAGGATCTGAAGCAGGGCTATCTGAGCCAGGTCATCCACGAGATCG
TGGACCTGATGATCCACTACCAGGCCGTGGTGGTGCTGGAGAACCTGAATTTCGGCTTTAAGAGCAAGAG
GACCGGCATCGCCGAGAAGGCCGTGTACCAGCAGTTCGAGAAGATGCTGATCGATAAGCTGAATTGCCTG
GTGCTGAAGGACTATCCAGCAGAGAAAGTGGGAGGCGTGCTGAACCCATACCAGCTGACAGACCAGTTCA
CCTCCTTTGCCAAGATGGGCACCCAGTCTGGCTTCCTGTTTTACGTGCCTGCCCCATATACATCTAAGAT
CGATCCCCTGACCGGCTTCGTGGACCCCTTCGTGTGGAAAACCATCAAGAATCACGAGAGCCGCAAGCAC
TTCCTGGAGGGCTTCGACTTTCTGCACTACGACGTGAAAACCGGCGACTTCATCCTGCACTTTAAGATGA
ACAGAAATCTGTCCTTCCAGAGGGGCCTGCCCGGCTTTATGCCTGCATGGGATATCGTGTTCGAGAAGAA
CGAGACACAGTTTGACGCCAAGGGCACCCCTTTCATCGCCGGCAAGAGAATCGTGCCAGTGATCGAGAAT
CACAGATTCACCGGCAGATACCGGGACCTGTATCCTGCCAACGAGCTGATCGCCCTGCTGGAGGAGAAGG
GCATCGTGTTCAGGGATGGCTCCAACATCCTGCCAAAGCTGCTGGAGAATGACGATTCTCACGCCATCGA
CACCATGGTGGCCCTGATCCGCAGCGTGCTGCAGATGCGGAACTCCAATGCCGCCACAGGCGAGGACTAT
ATCAACAGCCCCGTGCGCGATCTGAATGGCGTGTGCTTCGACTCCCGGTTTCAGAACCCAGAGTGGCCCA
TGGACGCCGATGCCAATGGCGCCTACCACATCGCCCTGAAGGGCCAGCTGCTGCTGAATCACCTGAAGGA
GAGCAAGGATCTGAAGCTGCAGAACGGCATCTCCAATCAGGACTGGCTGGCCTACATCCAGGAGCTGCGC
AACAAAAGGCCGGCGGCCACGAAAAAGGCCGGCCAGGCAAAAAAGAAAAAGGGATCCTACCCATACGATG
TTCCAGATTACGCTTATCCCTACGACGTGCCTGATTATGCATACCCATATGATGTCCCCGACTATGCCTA
ACTCGAGGGTACCTCTAGAGGATCTTTGTGAAGGAACCTTACTTCTGTGGTGTGACATAATTGGACAAAC
TACCTACAGAGATTTAAAGCTCTAAGGTAAATATAAAATTTTTAAGTGTATAATGTGTTAAACTACTGAT
TCTAATTGTTTGTGTATTTTAGATTCCAACCTATGGAACTGATGAATGGGAGCAGTGGTGGAATGCCTTT
AATGAGGAAAACCTGTTTTGCTCAGAAGAAATGCCATCTAGTGATGATGAGGCTACTGCTGACTCTCAAC
ATTCTACTCCTCCAAAAAAGAAGAGAAAGGTAGAAGACCCCAAGGACTTTCCTTCAGAATTGCTAAGTTT
TTTGAGTCATGCTGTGTTTAGTAATAGAACTCTTGCTTGCTTTGCTATTTACACCACAAAGGAAAAAGCT
GCACTGCTATACAAGAAAATTATGGAAAAATATTTGATGTATAGTGCCTTGACTAGAGATCATAATCAGC
CATACCACATTTGTAGAGGTTTTACTTGCTTTAAAAAACCTCCCACACCTCCCCCTGAACCTGAAACATA
AAATGAATGCAATTGTTGTTGTTAACTTGTTTATTGCAGCTTATAATGGTTACAAATAAAGCAATAGCAT
CACAAATTTCACAAATAAAGCATTTTTTTCACTGCATTCTAGTTGTGGTTTGTCCAAACTCATCAATGTA
TCTTATCATGTCTGGATCCACTAGTGTCGACGATGTAGGTCACGGTCTCGAAGCCGCGGTGCGGGTGCCA
GGGCGTGCCCTTGGGCTCCCCGGGCGCGTACTCCACCTCACCCATCTGGTCCATCATGATGAACGGGTCG
AGGTGGCGGTAGTTGATCCCGGCGAACGCGCGGCGCACCGGGAAGCCCTCGCCCTCGAAACCGCTGGGCG
CGGTGGTCACGGTGAGCACGGGACGTGCGACGGCGTCGGCGGGTGCGGATACGCGGGGCAGCGTCAGCGG
GTTCTCGACGGTCACGGCGGGCATGTCGACACTAGTTCTAGCCAGCTTTTGTTCCCTTTAGTGAGGGTTA
ATTTCGAGCTTGGCGTAATCATGGTCATAGCTGTTTCCTGTGTGAAATTGTTATCCGCTCACAATTCCAC
ACAACATACGAGCCGGAAGCATAAAGTGTAAAGCCTGGGGTGCCTAATGAGTGAGCTAACTCACATTAAT
TGCGTTGCGCTCACTGCCCGCTTTCCAGTCGGGAAACCTGTCGTGCCAGCTGCATTAATGAATCGGCCAA
CGCGCGGGGAGAGGCGGTTTGCGTATTGGGCGCTCTTCCGCTTCCTCGCTCACTGACTCGCTGCGCTCGG
TCGTTCGGCTGCGGCGAGCGGTATCAGCTCACTCAAAGGCGGTAATACGGTTATCCACAGAATCAGGGGA
TAACGCAGGAAAGAACATGTGAGCAAAAGGCCAGCAAAAGGCCAGGAACCGTAAAAAGGCCGCGTTGCTG
GCGTTTTTCCATAGGCTCCGCCCCCCTGACGAGCATCACAAAAATCGACGCTCAAGTCAGAGGTGGCGAA
ACCCGACAGGACTATAAAGATACCAGGCGTTTCCCCCTGGAAGCTCCCTCGTGCGCTCTCCTGTTCCGAC
CCTGCCGCTTACCGGATACCTGTCCGCCTTTCTCCCTTCGGGAAGCGTGGCGCTTTCTCATAGCTCACGC
TGTAGGTATCTCAGTTCGGTGTAGGTCGTTCGCTCCAAGCTGGGCTGTGTGCACGAACCCCCCGTTCAGC
CCGACCGCTGCGCCTTATCCGGTAACTATCGTCTTGAGTCCAACCCGGTAAGACACGACTTATCGCCACT
GGCAGCAGCCACTGGTAACAGGATTAGCAGAGCGAGGTATGTAGGCGGTGCTACAGAGTTCTTGAAGTGG
TGGCCTAACTACGGCTACACTAGAAGAACAGTATTTGGTATCTGCGCTCTGCTGAAGCCAGTTACCTTCG
GAAAAAGAGTTGGTAGCTCTTGATCCGGCAAACAAACCACCGCTGGTAGCGGTGGTTTTTTTGTTTGCAA
GCAGCAGATTACGCGCAGAAAAAAAGGATCTCAAGAAGATCCTTTGATCTTTTCTACGGGGTCTGACGCT
CAGTGGAACGAAAACTCACGTTAAGGGATTTTGGTCATGAGATTATCAAAAAGGATCTTCACCTAGATCC
TTTTAAATTAAAAATGAAGTTTTAAATCAATCTAAAGTATATATGAGTAAACTTGGTCTGACAGTTACCA
ATGCTTAATCAGTGAGGCACCTATCTCAGCGATCTGTCTATTTCGTTCATCCATAGTTGCCTGACTCCCC
GTCGTGTAGATAACTACGATACGGGAGGGCTTACCATCTGGCCCCAGTGCTGCAATGATACCGCGAGACC
CACGCTCACCGGCTCCAGATTTATCAGCAATAAACCAGCCAGCCGGAAGGGCCGAGCGCAGAAGTGGTCC
TGCAACTTTATCCGCCTCCATCCAGTCTATTAATTGTTGCCGGGAAGCTAGAGTAAGTAGTTCGCCAGTT
AATAGTTTGCGCAACGTTGTTGCCATTGCTACAGGCATCGTGGTGTCACGCTCGTCGTTTGGTATGGCTT
CATTCAGCTCCGGTTCCCAACGATCAAGGCGAGTTACATGATCCCCCATGTTGTGCAAAAAAGCGGTTAG
CTCCTTCGGTCCTCCGATCGTTGTCAGAAGTAAGTTGGCCGCAGTGTTATCACTCATGGTTATGGCAGCA
CTGCATAATTCTCTTACTGTCATGCCATCCGTAAGATGCTTTTCTGTGACTGGTGAGTACTCAACCAAGT
CATTCTGAGAATAGTGTATGCGGCGACCGAGTTGCTCTTGCCCGGCGTCAATACGGGATAATACCGCGCC
ACATAGCAGAACTTTAAAAGTGCTCATCATTGGAAAACGTTCTTCGGGGCGAAAACTCTCAAGGATCTTA
CCGCTGTTGAGATCCAGTTCGATGTAACCCACTCGTGCACCCAACTGATCTTCAGCATCTTTTACTTTCA
CCAGCGTTTCTGGGTGAGCAAAAACAGGAAGGCAAAATGCCGCAAAAAAGGGAATAAGGGCGACACGGAA
ATGTTGAATACTCATACTCTTCCTTTTTCAATATTATTGAAGCATTTATCAGGGTTATTGTCTCATGAGC
GGATACATATTTGAATGTATTTAGAAAAATAAACAAATAGGGGTTCCGCGCACATTTCCCCGAAAAGTGC
CAC
