>Addgene plasmid #73917 | act-AsCpf1 | addgene partial sequence | sequence record 139652 | Act5Cpro-F 5'-CAGTCCAAGGAaACCACGC-3'
TTTTTGCCATTTCTACATTACCAAATAAGGTAACCAAAAACTAATGGGAAATCCGCATTCTTTCCATTGC
AGCTTACAGGATCGATCCCCGGGAATTCACCATGACACAGTTCGAGGGCTTTACCAACCTGTATCAGGTG
AGCAAGACACTGCGGTTTGAGCTGATCCCACAGGGCAAGACCCTGAAGCACATCCAGGAGCAGGGCTTCA
TCGAGGAGGACAAGGCCCGCAATGATCACTACAAGGAGCTGAAGCCCATCATCGATCGGATCTACAAGAC
CTATGCCGACCAGTGCCTGCAGCTGGTGCAGCTGGATTGGGAGAACCTGAGCGCCGCCATCGACTCCTAT
AGAAAGGAGAAAACCGAGGAGACAAGGAACGCCCTGATCGAGGAGCAGGCCACATATCGCAATGCCATCC
ACGACTACTTCATCGGCCGGACAGACAACCTGACCGATGCCATCAATAAGAGACACGCCGAGATCTACAA
GGGCCTGTTCAAGGCCGAGCTGTTTAATGGCAAGGTGCTGAAGCAGCTGGGCACCGTGACCACAACCGAG
CACGAGAACGCCCTGCTGCGGAGCTTCGACAAGTTTACAACCTACTTCTCCGGCTTTTATGAGAACAGGA
AGAACGTGTTCAGCGCCGAGGATATCAGCACAGCCATCCCACACCGCATCGTGCAGGACAACTTCCCCAA
GTTTAAGGAGAATTGTCACATCTTCACACGCCTGATCACCGCCGTGCCCAGCCTGCGGGAGCACTTTGAG
AACGTGAAGAAGGCCATCGGCATCTTCGTGAGCACCTCCATCGAGGAGGTGTTTTCCTTCCCTTTTTATA
ACCAGCTGCTGACACAGACCCAGATCGACCTGTATAACCAGCTGCTGGGAGGAATCTCTCGGGAGGCAGG
CACCGAGAAGATCAAGGGCCTGAACGAGGTGCTGAATCTGGCCATCCAGAAGAATGATGAGACAGCCCAC
ATCATCGCCTCCCTGCCACACAGATTCATCCCC
