>Addgene plasmid #73917 | act-AsCpf1 | addgene partial sequence | sequence record 139653 | SV40-splice-R2 5'-CACAAACAATTAGAATCAGTAG-3'
CACTTAAAAATTTTATATTTACCTTAGAGCTTTAAATCTCTGTAGGTAGTTTGTCCAATTATGTCACACC
ACAGAAGTAAGGTTCCTTCACAAAGATCCTCTAGAGGTACCCTCGAGTTAGGCATAGTCGGGGACATCAT
ATGGGTATGCATAATCAGGCACGTCGTAGGGATAAGCGTAATCTGGAACATCGTATGGGTAGGATCCCTT
TTTCTTTTTTGCCTGGCCGGCCTTTTTCGTGGCCGCCGGCCTTTTGTTGCGCAGCTCCTGGATGTAGGCC
AGCCAGTCCTGATTGGAGATGCCGTTCTGCAGCTTCAGATCCTTGCTCTCCTTCAGGTGATTCAGCAGCA
GCTGGCCCTTCAGGGCGATGTGGTAGGCGCCATTGGCATCGGCGTCCATGGGCCACTCTGGGTTCTGAAA
CCGGGAGTCGAAGCACACGCCATTCAGATCGCGCACGGGGCTGTTGATATAGTCCTCGCCTGTGGCGGCA
TTGGAGTTCCGCATCTGCAGCACGCTGCGGATCAGGGCCACCATGGTGTCGATGGCGTGAGAATCGTCAT
TCTCCAGCAGCTTTGGCAGGATGTTGGAGCCATCCCTGAACACGATGCCCTTCTCCTCCAGCAGGGCGAT
CAGCTCGTTGGCAGGATACAGGTCCCGGTATCTGCCGGTGAATCTGTGATTCTCGATCACTGGCACGATT
CTCTTGCCGGCGATGAAAGGGGTGCCCTTGGCGTCAAACTGTGTCTCGTTCTTCTCGAACACGATATCCC
ATGCAGG
